>Addgene plasmid #222664 | pScalps-Puro-FLAG-HA-Regnase-3 D252N | addgene full sequence | sequence record 449829 | Addgene NGS Result
AATCTGCTTAGGGTTAGGCGTTTTGCGCTGCTTCGCGATGTACGGGCCAGATATACGCGCTGTGGAATGT
GTGTCAGTTAGGGTGTGGAAAGTCCCCAGGCTCCCCAGCAGGCAGAAGTATGCAAAGCATGCATCTCAAT
TAGTCAGCAACCAGGTGTGGAAAGTCCCCAGGCTCCCCAGCAGGCAGAAGTATGCAAAGCATGCATCTCA
ATTAGTCAGCAACCATAGTCCCGCCCCTAACTCCGCCCATCCCGCCCCTAACTCCGCCCAGTTCCGCCCA
TTCTCCGCCCCATGGCTGACTAATTTTTTTTATTTATGCAGAGGCCGAGGCCGCCTCTGCCTCTGAGCTA
TTCCAGAAGTAGTGAGGAGGCTTTTTTGGAGGCCTAGGCTTTTGCAAAAAGCTCGCGTTGACATTGATTA
TTGACTAGTTATTAATAGTAATCAATTACGGGGTCATTAGTTCATAGCCCATATATGGAGTTCCGCGTTA
CATAACTTACGGTAAATGGCCCGCCTGGCTGACCGCCCAACGACCCCCGCCCATTGACGTCAATAATGAC
GTATGTTCCCATAGTAACGCCAATAGGGACTTTCCATTGACGTCAATGGGTGGAGTATTTACGGTAAACT
GCCCACTTGGCAGTACATCAAGTGTATCATATGCCAAGTACGCCCCCTATTGACGTCAATGACGGTAAAT
GGCCCGCCTGGCATTATGCCCAGTACATGACCTTATGGGACTTTCCTACTTGGCAGTACATCTACGTATT
AGTCATCGCTATTACCATGGTGATGCGGTTTTGGCAGTACATCAATGGGCGTGGATAGCGGTTTGACTCA
CGGGGATTTCCAAGTCTCCACCCCATTGACGTCAATGGGAGTTTGTTTTGGCACCAAAATCAACGGGACT
TTCCAAAATGTCGTAACAACTCCGCCCCATTGACGCAAATGGGCGGTAGGCGTGTACGGTGGGAGGTCTA
TATAAGCAGCGCGTTTTGCCTGTACTGGGTCTCTCTGGTTAGACCAGATCTGAGCCTGGGAGCTCTCTGG
CTAACTAGGGAACCCACTGCTTAAGCCTCAATAAAGCTTGCCTTGAGTGCTTCAAGTAGTGTGTGCCCGT
CTGTTGTGTGACTCTGGTAACTAGAGATCCCTCAGACCCTTTTAGTCAGTGTGGAAAATCTCTAGCAGTG
GCGCCCGAACAGGGACTTGAAAGCGAAAGGGAAACCAGAGGAGCTCTCTCGACGCAGGACTCGGCTTGCT
GAAGCGCGCACGGCAAGAGGCGAGGGGCGGCGACTGGTGAGTACGCCAAAAATTTTGACTAGCGGAGGCT
AGAAGGAGAGAGATGGGTGCGAGAGCGTCAGTATTAAGCGGGGGAGAATTAGATCGCGATGGGAAAAAAT
TCGGTTAAGGCCAGGGGGAAAGAAAAAATATAAATTAAAACATATAGTATGGGCAAGCAGGGAGCTAGAA
CGATTCGCAGTTAATCCTGGCCTGTTAGAAACATCAGAAGGCTGTAGACAAATACTGGGACAGCTACAAC
CATCCCTTCAGACAGGATCAGAAGAACTTAGATCATTATATAATACAGTAGCAACCCTCTATTGTGTGCA
TCAAAGGATAGAGATAAAAGACACCAAGGAAGCTTTAGACAAGATAGAGGAAGAGCAAAACAAAAGTAAG
ACCACCGCACAGCAAGCGGCCGGCCGCTGATCTTCAGACCTGGAGGAGGAGATATGAGGGACAATTGGAG
AAGTGAATTATATAAATATAAAGTAGTAAAAATTGAACCATTAGGAGTAGCACCCACCAAGGCAAAGAGA
AGAGTGGTGCAGAGAGAAAAAAGAGCAGTGGGAATAGGAGCTTTGTTCCTTGGGTTCTTGGGAGCAGCAG
GAAGCACTATGGGCGCAGCGTCAATGACGCTGACGGTACAGGCCAGACAATTATTGTCTGGTATAGTGCA
GCAGCAGAACAATTTGCTGAGGGCTATTGAGGCGCAACAGCATCTGTTGCAACTCACAGTCTGGGGCATC
AAGCAGCTCCAGGCAAGAATCCTGGCTGTGGAAAGATACCTAAAGGATCAACAGCTCCTGGGGATTTGGG
GTTGCTCTGGAAAACTCATTTGCACCACTGCTGTGCCTTGGAATGCTAGTTGGAGTAATAAATCTCTGGA
ACAGATTTGGAATCACACGACCTGGATGGAGTGGGACAGAGAATTAACAATTACACAAGCTTAATACACT
CCTTAATTGAAGAATCGCAAAACCAGCAAGAAAAGAATGAACAAGAATTATTGGAATTAGATAAATGGGC
AAGTTTGTGGAATTGGTTTAACATAACAAATTGGCTGTGGTATATAAAATTATTCATAATGATAGTAGGA
GGCTTGGTAGGTTTAAGAATAGTTTTTGCTGTACTTTCTATAGTGAATAGAGTTAGGCAGGGATATTCAC
CATTATCGTTTCAGACCCACCTCCCAACCCCGAGGGGACCCGACAGGCCCGAAGGAATAGAAGAAGAAGG
TGGAGAGAGAGACAGAGACAGATCCATTCGATTAGTGAACGGATCGGCACTGCGTGCGCCAATTCTGCAG
ACAAATGGCAGTATTCATCCACAATTTTAAAAGAAAAGGGGGGATTGGGGGGTACAGTGCAGGGGAAAGA
ATAGTAGACATAATAGCAACAGACATACAAACTAAAGAATTACAAAAACAAATTACAAAAATTCAAAATT
TTCGGGTTTATTACAGGGACAGCAGAGATCCAGTTTGGTTAATTAACTGCAGCCCCGATAAAATAAAAGA
TTTTATTTAGTCTCCAGAAAAAGGGGGGAATGAAAGACCCCACCTGTAGGTTTGGCAAGCTAGCTGCAGT
AACGCCATTTTGCAAGGCATGGAAAAATACCAAACCAAGAATAGAGAAGTTCAGATCAAGGGCGGGTACA
TGAAAATAGCTAACGTTGGGCCAAACAGGATATCTGCGGTGAGCAGTTTCGGCCCCGGCCCGGGGCCAAG
AACAGATGGTCACCGCAGTTTCGGCCCCGGCCCGAGGCCAAGAACAGATGGTCCCCAGATATGGCCCAAC
CCTCAGCAGTTTCTTAAGACCCATCAGATGTTTCCAGGCTCCCCCAAGGACCTGAAATGACCCTGCGCCT
TATTTGAATTAACCAATCAGCCTGCTTCTCGCTTCTGTTCGCGCGCTTCTGCTTCCCGAGCTCTATAAAA
GAGCTCACAACCCCTCACTCGGCGCGCCAGTCCTCCGACAGACTGAGTCGCCCGGGGGTCTAGAAGCGCT
AACGCGTGCCACCATGGACTACAAGGACGACGATGACAAGCTCGATGGAGGATACCCCTACGACGTGCCC
GACTACGCCGGCTCCTCCGGCTGTACAATGGCTGCGGAGAAGACATTGCAGGAATACGGGGTGCTTTGCA
TTCAAGAATACAGGAAAAGCAGCAAAGTGGAGTCAAGTGCACGGAACAGCTTCATGGGCCTGAAGGATCA
CCTGGGGCATGATCTTGGCCATCTTTATATGGAGAGCACTGACCCACAGATGAGTGCAGCTGTGCCTTGG
CCTATGGTAGAGAAACCAACAATGGATACAGTCAATTCGGGGAAGGAAGGAAAAGGGGTGTCAGAAGAGA
ATGTGAGCTCCGGCGACTCTGAGGGAAGCACGAGTTCTGATCATGAGTCAGAACAACTGAGTAGCCTTTC
GGTAGAGCCATGCTCATTAACCAAGACTCACAGACAGCTATGTCGCTCTCCCTGCTTAGAGCCTCGCCTA
CTGAAACACAGTGACATTTTGCAAGACTTTAAACCAGAAGAGTCCCAGACTCCATCTAAGGAAGTGAAGA
AACCCCCTGATGTGGTTCGAGAATACCAAACAAAACTGGAGTTTGCACTTAAGTTAGGTTATTCTGAAGA
ACAGGTCCAGCTTGTGCTAAACAAACTTGGTACTGATGCTTTAATCAATGATATATTGGGAGAACTTGTC
AAACTTGGAAATAAAAGTGAAGCCGATCAAACAGTTAGTACTATTAACAGCGTAATGCGAGAAACCTCAT
CCCTGGAGTCTCAGAGGTCTGAATCTCCAATGCAAGAGGTTGTAGTAGATGACGGTGAGAATCTGAGACC
AGTAGTTATTAATGGCAGCAATGTGGCAATGAGCCATGGAAACAAAGAAGTATTCTCGTGCCGAGGAATA
AAATTGGCGGTGGATTGGTTTTTGGAAAGAGGCCATAAAGATATCACGGTCTTTGTTCCTGCTTGGAGAA
AAGAACAGTCCCGCCCTGACGCCCTCATCACAGATCAGGAAATTTTACGTAAACTAGAGAAGGAAAAAAT
CCTGGTATTCACACCATCACGGCGTGTCCAGGGCAGGCGAGTGGTGTGCTATGATGACAGATTCATCGTG
AAGCTGGCTTTTGAGTCCGATGGTATAATTGTGTCCAATGATAACTACAGAGATTTGGCAAATGAGAAAC
CAGAATGGAAGAAGTTCATAGATGAGCGGTTATTGATGTATTCCTTTGTCAATGACAAGTTCATGCCCCC
AGATGACCCTCTTGGCAGACATGGCCCAAGTCTGGATAATTTTCTGAGGAAGAAACCCATTGTTCCTGAG
CACAAAAAGCAGCCTTGTCCCTATGGAAAGAAGTGTACGTATGGACACAAGTGCAAATACTACCACCCAG
AAAGGGGCAGTCAGCCTCAGCGGTCAGTGGCTGATGAACTTCGTGCCATGTCTAGAAACACAGCAGCCAA
AACTACAAATGAAGGGGGACTGGTGAAAAGCAACAGTGTTCCTTGCAGCACCAAGGCAGACAGCACTTCG
GATGTTAAACGCGGTGCTCCAAAGAGGCAGTCAGACCCAAGCATAAGGACTCACGTCTACCAAGACATAG
AGGAGAAGCTTCCCACCAAAAACAAGTTGGAAACCAGGTCTGTACCTTCCTTAGTTAGTATCCCGGCCAC
TTCTACTGCAAAACCCCAAAGCACTACACCTTTAAGCAATGGCCTTCCATCTGGAGTTCATTTCCCACCT
CAGGATCAAAGACCACAGGGACAATACCCTCCAATGATGATGGCAACCAAAAATCATGGAACGCCAATGC
CTTATGAACAGTATCCAAAATGTGACTCCCCTGTTGACGTTGGATATTATTCCATGTTGAATGCATATTC
TAATCTGAGTATCTCAGGCCCCCGAAGTCCTGAAAGGCGTTTCTCACTAGACACTGATTACAGAGTAAAC
TCTGTGGCTTCAGACTGCAGCAGTGAAGGGAGCATGAGTTGTGGGAGCAGCGACTCCTACGTGGGGTACA
ATGACCGCTCCTATGTCAGCTCTCCTGACCCACAGCTGGAAGAGAGTCTCAAGTGTCAGCACATGCACCC
CCACAGCCGCCTTAATTCCCAGCCCTTCCTGCAGAATTTCCACGATCCCTTAACCAGAGTCCAGAGTTAC
AGTCACGAAGAACCAAAGTTCCATCCCAAGCGTCCTCTTCCACACTTGGCTATGCATCTGCAGCACCCTG
CCGTGGGTGCCCGCTCCAGCTGTCCTGGCGATTACCCCTCCCCACCAAGTTCAGCACATTCGAAGGCACC
ACACCTAGGGAGGTCCTTAGTGGCCACGAGAATAGACAGCATTTCTGATTCCCGACTCTATGATAGTTCT
CCTTCAAGACAAAGAAAGCCTTATTCTCGCCAGGAAGGCCTAGGAAGCTGGGGTAGGCCAAGCTATGGGC
TGGAAGCATATGGCTATCGGCAGACGTACTCCTTACCCGATAATTCCACGCCCCCATGCTATGAGTCGAT
CACCTTCCAGAGCCTGCCTGAGCAGCAGGAACCCACCTGGAGAATCCCCTACTGTGGAATGCCACACGAT
CCTCCAAGGTACCAGGACAACCGAGAGAAGATTTTTATCAATTTGTGTAACATCTTCCCCCCTGACCTTG
TGAGGCTCGTCATGAAAAGGAATCCTCATATGACGGATGCCCAGCAGCTCGCCGCAGCCATCTTAGTGGA
GAAATCGCAGCTGGGTTACTGAGGATCCGTTTAAACGCGGCCGCCCAGCACAGTGGCTCGAGCCGCGGGT
TAACTGGCCAGAATTCTCGACCTTGACTGGCGGCGCGACCTTGAGGCCTGCGTTCGCCTCAGTTGCCCCC
TCTGTGCAATGGGGAGACGCGCCTCATCGCTTGACAACGGCCGAAGAGCCGCCGCGCTTCCGTCTCCCGC
GTGCGCGCGCCATGCTGCCCACCCCCGTTCCGCACTGACCCTCCCCCGTGCCCCGCGTCCCGTACTGCCG
CCCCGCCCCGAGTCCCATGCCGCAGCCACCGCGACGGAGCCCGCAGGCGGGAACCTGCCTCCGCGCGTTA
GCGCGCACGCGCGCCTCATGTGTCGTCCCCATCAGCGCCGGCTTCCGTCTATAGGCCAGATGCACTGTCA
CTCTGGCGAAGTCGCAGACCCGATTGGCCGGGACGGAGGCGCGAGACCGGGTTGCGGGCGGGGCCGAACG
TGGTATAAAAGGGGCGGGAGGCCAGGCTCGTGCCGTTTTGCAGACGCCACCGCCGAGGAAAACCGTGTAC
TATTAGCCACGCGTGCCACCATGACCGAGTACAAGCCCACGGTGCGCCTCGCCACCCGCGACGACGTCCC
CCGGGCCGTACGCACCCTCGCCGCCGCGTTCGCCGACTACCCCGCCACGCGCCACACCGTCGACCCGGAC
CGCCACATCGAGCGGGTCACCGAGCTGCAAGAACTCTTCCTCACGCGCGTCGGGCTCGACATCGGCAAGG
TGTGGGTCGCGGACGACGGCGCCGCGGTGGCGGTCTGGACCACGCCGGAGAGCGTCGAAGCGGGGGCGGT
GTTCGCCGAGATCGGCCCGCGCATGGCCGAGTTGAGCGGTTCCCGGCTGGCCGCGCAGCAACAGATGGAA
GGCCTCCTGGCGCCGCACCGGCCCAAGGAGCCCGCGTGGTTCCTGGCCACCGTCGGCGTCTCGCCCGACC
ACCAGGGCAAGGGTCTGGGCAGCGCCGTCGTGCTCCCCGGAGTGGAGGCGGCCGAGCGCGCCGGGGTGCC
CGCCTTCCTGGAGACCTCCGCGCCCCGCAACCTCCCCTTCTACGAGCGGCTCGGCTTCACCGTCACCGCC
GACGTCGAGGTGCCCGAAGGACCGCGCACCTGGTGCATGACCCGCAAGCCCGGTGCCTGAGCGATCGCTA
ATCAACCTCTGGATTACAAAATTTGTGAAAGATTGACTGGTATTCTTAACTATGTTGCTCCTTTTACGCT
ATGTGGATACGCTGCTTTAATGCCTTTGTATCATGCTATTGCTTCCCGTATGGCTTTCATTTTCTCCTCC
TTGTATAAATCCTGGTTGCTGTCTCTTTATGAGGAGTTGTGGCCCGTTGTCAGGCAACGTGGCGTGGTGT
GCACTGTGTTTGCTGACGCAACCCCCACTGGTTGGGGCATTGCCACCACCTGTCAGCTCCTTTCCGGGAC
TTTCGCTTTCCCCCTCCCTATTGCCACGGCGGAACTCATCGCCGCCTGCCTTGCCCGCTGCTGGACAGGG
GCTCGGCTGTTGGGCACTGACAATTCCGTGGTGTTGTCGGGGAAGCTGACGTCCTTTCCATGGCTGCTCG
CCTGTGTTGCCACCTGGATTCTGCGCGGGACGTCCTTCTGCTACGTCCCTTCGGCCCTCAATCCAGCGGA
CCTTCCTTCCCGCGGCCTGCTGCCGGCTCTGCGGCCTCTTCCGCGTCTTCGCCTTCGCCCTCAGACGAGT
CGGATCTCCCTTTGGGCCGCCTCCCCGCTTAATCGCGTCGAGACCTAGAAAAACATGGAGCAATCACAAG
TAGCAATACAGCAGCTACCAATGCTGATTGTGCCTGGCTAGAAGCACAAGAGGAGGAGGAGGTGGGTTTT
CCAGTCACACCTCAGGTACCTTTAAGACCAATGACTTACAAGGCAGCTGTAGATCTTAGCCACTTTTTAA
AAGAAAAGGGGGGACTGGAAGGGCTAATTCACTCCCAACGAAGACAAGATATCCTTGATCTGTGGATCTA
CCACACACAAGGCTACTTCCCTGATTGGCAGAACTACACACCAGGGCCAGGGATCAGATATCCACTGACC
TTTGGATGGTGCTACAAGCTAGTACCAGTTGAGCAAGAGAAGGTAGAAGAAGCCAATGAAGGAGAGAACA
CCCGCTTGTTACACCCTGTGAGCCTGCATGGGATGGATGACCCGGAGAGAGAAGTATTAGAGTGGAGGTT
TGACAGCCGCCTAGCATTTCATCACATGGCCCGAGAGCTGCATCCGGACTGTACTGGGTCTCTCTGGTTA
GACCAGATCTGAGCCTGGGAGCTCTCTGGCTAACTAGGGAACCCACTGCTTAAGCCTCAATAAAGCTTGC
CTTGAGTGCTTCAAGTAGTGTGTGCCCGTCTGTTGTGTGACTCTGGTAACTAGAGATCCCTCAGACCCTT
TTAGTCAGTGTGGAAAATCTCTAGCAGGGCCCGTTTCATGTGAGCAAAAGGCCAGCAAAAGGCCAGGAAC
CGTAAAAAGGCCGCGTTGCTGGCGTTTTTCCATAGGCTCCGCCCCCCTGACGAGCATCACAAAAATCGAC
GCTCAAGTCAGAGGTGGCGAAACCCGACAGGACTATAAAGATACCAGGCGTTTCCCCCTGGAAGCTCCCT
CGTGCGCTCTCCTGTTCCGACCCTGCCGCTTACCGGATACCTGTCCGCCTTTCTCCCTTCGGGAAGCGTG
GCGCTTTCTCATAGCTCACGCTGTAGGTATCTCAGTTCGGTGTAGGTCGTTCGCTCCAAGCTGGGCTGTG
TGCACGAACCCCCCGTTCAGCCCGACCGCTGCGCCTTATCCGGTAACTATCGTCTTGAGTCCAACCCGGT
AAGACACGACTTATCGCCACTGGCAGCAGCCACTGGTAACAGGATTAGCAGAGCGAGGTATGTAGGCGGT
GCTACAGAGTTCTTGAAGTGGTGGCCTAACTACGGCTACACTAGAAGAACAGTATTTGGTATCTGCGCTC
TGCTGAAGCCAGTTACCTTCGGAAAAAGAGTTGGTAGCTCTTGATCCGGCAAACAAACCACCGCTGGTAG
CGGTGGTTTTTTTGTTTGCAAGCAGCAGATTACGCGCAGAAAAAAAGGATCTCAAGAAGATCCTTTGATC
TTTTCTACGGGGTCTGACGCTCAGTGGAACGAAAACTCACGTTAAGGGATTTTGGTCATGAGATTATCAA
AAAGGATCTTCACCTAGATCCTTTTAAATTAAAAATGAAGTTTTAAATCAATCTAAAGTATATATGAGTA
AACTTGGTCTGACAGTTACCAATGCTTAATCAGTGAGGCACCTATCTCAGCGATCTGTCTATTTCGTTCA
TCCATAGTTGCCTGACTCCCCGTCGTGTAGATAACTACGATACGGGAGGGCTTACCATCTGGCCCCAGTG
CTGCAATGATACCGCGAGACCCACGCTCACCGGCTCCAGATTTATCAGCAATAAACCAGCCAGCCGGAAG
GGCCGAGCGCAGAAGTGGTCCTGCAACTTTATCCGCCTCCATCCAGTCTATTAATTGTTGCCGGGAAGCT
AGAGTAAGTAGTTCGCCAGTTAATAGTTTGCGCAACGTTGTTGCCATTGCTACAGGCATCGTGGTGTCAC
GCTCGTCGTTTGGTATGGCTTCATTCAGCTCCGGTTCCCAACGATCAAGGCGAGTTACATGATCCCCCAT
GTTGTGCAAAAAAGCGGTTAGCTCCTTCGGTCCTCCGATCGTTGTCAGAAGTAAGTTGGCCGCAGTGTTA
TCACTCATGGTTATGGCAGCACTGCATAATTCTCTTACTGTCATGCCATCCGTAAGATGCTTTTCTGTGA
CTGGTGAGTACTCAACCAAGTCATTCTGAGAATAGTGTATGCGGCGACCGAGTTGCTCTTGCCCGGCGTC
AATACGGGATAATACCGCGCCACATAGCAGAACTTTAAAAGTGCTCATCATTGGAAAACGTTCTTCGGGG
CGAAAACTCTCAAGGATCTTACCGCTGTTGAGATCCAGTTCGATGTAACCCACTCGTGCACCCAACTGAT
CTTCAGCATCTTTTACTTTCACCAGCGTTTCTGGGTGAGCAAAAACAGGAAGGCAAAATGCCGCAAAAAA
GGGAATAAGGGCGACACGGAAATGTTGAATACTCATACTCTTCCTTTTTCAATATTATTGAAGCATTTAT
CAGGGTTATTGTCTCATGAGCGGATACATATTTGAATGTATTTAGAAAAATAAACAAATAGGGGTTCCGC
GCACATTTCCCCGAAAAGTGCCACCTGACGTCGACGGATCGGGAGATCTCCCGATCCCCTATGGTGCACT
CTCAGTACAATCTGCTCTGATGCCGCATAGTTAAGCCAGTATCTGCTCCCTGCTTGTGTGTTGGAGGTCG
CTGAGTAGTGCGCGAGCAAAATTTAAGCTACAACAAGGCAAGGCTTGACCGACAATTGCATGAAG
Features (pLannotate 1.2.2; 21 found; start..end, strand, type, name):
     69..398     +  promoter       SV40 promoter: SV40 enhancer and early promoter
    410..789     +  enhancer       CMV enhancer: human cytomegalovirus immediate early enhancer
    790..989     +  promoter       CMV promoter: human cytomegalovirus (CMV) immediate early promoter
   1007..1187    +  LTR            5' LTR (truncated): truncated 5' long terminal repeat (LTR) from HIV-1
   1234..1359    +  misc_feature   HIV-1 Ψ: packaging signal of human immunodeficiency virus type 1
   1343..1681    +  CDS            HIV-1 gag (fragment): gag protein from human immunodeficiency virus 1; gag
   1856..2089    +  misc_feature   RRE: The Rev response element (RRE) of HIV-1 allows for Rev-dependent mRNA export from the nucleus to the cytoplasm.
   2210..2452    +  CDS            env (fragment): ENV_HV2ST - Experimental evidence at protein level: Swiss-Prot protein existence level 1. The gp120-gp41 heterodimer allows rapid transcytosis of the virus through CD4 negative cells such as simple epithelial monolayers of the intestinal, rectal and endocervical epithelial barriers. Both gp120 and gp41 specifically recognize glycosphingolipids galactosyl- ceramide (GalCer) or 3' sulfo-galactosyl-ceramide (GalS) present in the lipid rafts structures of epithelial cells. Binding to these alternative receptors allows the rapid transcytosis of the virus through the epithelial cells. This transcyto
   2465..2565    +  CDS            Rev (fragment): human immunodeficiency virus 1 (HIV-1) Rev protein; rev; enhances nuclear export of unspliced and incompletely spliced viral mRNAs
   2615..2732    +  misc_feature   cPPT/CTS: central polypurine tract and central termination sequence of HIV-1
   2869..3276    +  promoter       SFFV promoter: spleen focus-forming virus long terminal repeat (LTR) promoter
   3310..3330    +  CDS            FLAG (fragment): FLAG® epitope tag, followed by an enterokinase cleavage site
   3388..6039    +  CDS            Zc3h12c: ZC12C_MOUSE - Also known as Kiaa1726. Experimental evidence at protein level: Swiss-Prot protein existence level 1. May function as RNase and regulate the levels of target RNA species. From Mus musculus (Mouse).
   6601..7200    +  CDS            PuroR: puromycin N-acetyltransferase; pac from Streptomyces alboniger; confers resistance to puromycin
   7210..7798    +  misc_feature   WPRE: woodchuck hepatitis virus posttranscriptional regulatory element
   7809..8309    +  CDS            nef (fragment): NEF_HV1LA - Experimental evidence at protein level: Swiss-Prot protein existence level 1. Extracellular Nef protein targets CD4(+) T-lymphocytes for apoptosis by interacting with CXCR4 surface receptors. From Human immunodeficiency virus type 1 group M subtype B (isolate Lai) (HIV-1).
   8316..8496    +  LTR            5' LTR (truncated): truncated 5' long terminal repeat (LTR) from HIV-1
   8567..9155    -  rep_origin     ori: high-copy-number ColE1/pMB1/pBR322/pUC origin of replication
   9326..10186   -  CDS            AmpR: β-lactamase; bla; confers resistance to ampicillin, carbenicillin, and related antibiotics
  10187..10291   -  promoter       AmpR promoter: bla
  10350..10402   -  misc_feature   bom (fragment): basis of mobility region from pBR322
