[The description below was written by a language model from this plasmid's Addgene catalogue record and pLannotate feature annotations shown in this document.]
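Description:
pScalps-Puro-FLAG-HA-Regnase-3 D252N is an HIV-1-derived lentiviral transfer plasmid of about 10.5 kb, built on the pScalps-Puro backbone, for stable expression of a catalytically inactive form of mouse Regnase-3 (Zc3h12c, also called Mcpip3) in mammalian cells. It is propagated in bacteria through a high-copy ColE1/pUC-type origin and an ampicillin resistance gene. The viral portion starts with a CMV enhancer/promoter fused to a truncated 5' LTR, an arrangement that generally allows Tat-independent transcription of the genomic RNA in packaging cells. This is followed by the Ψ packaging signal with a short gag fragment, the Rev response element for nuclear export of the unspliced genome, and the cPPT/CTS element, which aids nuclear import of the reverse-transcribed genome. A second truncated LTR closes the cassette, and an SV40 enhancer/early promoter is also annotated upstream of the CMV element.

Inside the provirus, the spleen focus-forming virus (SFFV) LTR promoter drives the Zc3h12c open reading frame. The protein carries N-terminal FLAG and HA epitope tags for detection or immunoprecipitation, although only a FLAG fragment is picked up in the feature table, not the HA tag. Aspartic acid 252 is changed to asparagine, which the record states abrogates RNase activity, so the construct serves as a nuclease-dead counterpart to the wild-type protein. Downstream lies a puromycin N-acetyltransferase gene for selecting transduced cells. No promoter or IRES is annotated in the gap preceding it, so the record does not state how it is expressed. A WPRE follows to boost transcript stability and expression. The associated work concerns Regnase-1 and Regnase-3 in mast cell survival and cytokine expression.
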