Addgene plasmid #222664: pScalps-Puro-FLAG-HA-Regnase-3 D252N
Purpose: Lentiviral vector to express mouse Regnase-3 D252N mutant tagged with FLAG-HA at N-term
Depositing lab: Silvia Monticelli. Depositing organization: Institute for Research in Biomedicine, Switzerland. Publication: Crosstalk between Regnase-1 and -3 shapes mast cell survival and cytokine expression. Bataclan M, Leoni C, Moro SG, Pecoraro M, Wong EH, Heissmeyer V, Monticelli S. Life Sci Alliance. 2024 Jun 3;7(8):e202402784. doi: 10.26508/lsa.202402784. Print 2024 Aug. PubMed 38830770.
Backbone
  Vector backbone: pScalps-Puro
  Backbone size w/o insert (bp): 7740
  Total vector size (bp): 10492
  Vector type: Mammalian Expression, Lentiviral
  Selectable markers: Puromycin
Growth in bacteria
  Bacterial resistance: Ampicillin, 100 μg/mL
  Growth temperature: 37°C
  Growth strain: NEB Stable
  Copy number: High Copy
Gene/Insert
  Gene/Insert name: Zc3h12c (alt name: Mcpip3, Reg-3)
  Species: M. musculus (mouse)
  Insert size (bp): 2745
  Mutation: mutated aspartic acid 252 to asparagine to abrogate RNase activity
  Entrez Gene: Zc3h12c (a.k.a. A230108E06, C230027N18Rik, mKIAA1726)
  Promoter: SFFV
  Tag / fusion protein: FLAG (N terminal on insert); HA (N terminal on insert)
  Cloning method: Restriction Enzyme; 5′ cloning site AfeI (not destroyed); 3′ cloning site BamHI (not destroyed)
  Sequencing primers: 5′ GCTTCTCGCTTCTGTTCG; 3′ gttgtcaagcgatgaggcgcgt
Terms and licenses: Academic/Nonprofit Terms; Industry Terms: Not Available to Industry
How to cite: pScalps-Puro-FLAG-HA-Regnase-3 D252N was a gift from Silvia Monticelli (Addgene plasmid # 222664 ; http://n2t.net/addgene:222664 ; RRID:Addgene_222664)
